Addgene plasmid #135735: pFETCh_ZNF503
Purpose: Donor vector for 3' FLAG tag of human ZNF503
Depositing lab: Richard M. Myers. Depositing organization: HudsonAlpha Institute for Biotechnology. Publication: CETCh-seq: CRISPR epitope tagging ChIP-seq of DNA-binding proteins. Savic D, Partridge EC, Newberry KM, Smith SB, Meadows SK, Roberts BS, Mackiewicz M, Mendenhall EM, Myers RM. Genome Res. 2015 Sep 9. 10.1101/gr.193540.115 PubMed 26355004.
Backbone
  Vector backbone: pFETCh_Donor
  Vector type: CRISPR
Growth in bacteria
  Bacterial resistance: Kanamycin, 50 μg/mL
  Growth temperature: 37°C
  Growth strain: DH5alpha
  Copy number: High Copy
Gene/Insert
  Gene/Insert name: ZNF503 Homology arms
  Species: H. sapiens (human)
  Entrez Gene: ZNF503 (a.k.a. NOLZ-1, MGC2555, FLJ45745)
  Tag / fusion protein: 3XFLAG-P2A-NeoR (C terminal on insert)
  Cloning method: Gibson Cloning
Terms and licenses: Academic/Nonprofit Terms; Industry Terms: Not Available to Industry
How to cite: pFETCh_ZNF503 was a gift from Richard M. Myers (Addgene plasmid # 135735 ; http://n2t.net/addgene:135735 ; RRID:Addgene_135735)
