[The description below was written by a language model from this plasmid's Addgene catalogue record and pLannotate feature annotations shown in this document.]
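Description:
pFETCh_ZNF503 is a CRISPR homology-directed repair donor plasmid built on the pFETCh_Donor backbone, designed to add a C-terminal (3') FLAG epitope to the endogenous human ZNF503 gene. It is a high-copy bacterial plasmid carrying a ColE1/pUC-type origin and a kanamycin resistance gene for propagation in E. coli. Remnants of a pUC-style lac promoter/operator, lacZα and multiple cloning site are also annotated in the backbone.

The payload consists of ZNF503 homology arms, inserted by Gibson assembly, flanking a 3XFLAG-P2A-NeoR cassette. The annotation detects a ZNF503-like coding fragment (matched by homology to the zebrafish orthologue, although the catalogue lists the insert as human) immediately upstream of the 3xFLAG sequence, consistent with the 5' arm ending at the last coding portion of the gene so that the tag is fused in frame. The neomycin phosphotransferase gene follows; the P2A peptide named in the catalogue is not separately annotated. The self-cleaving peptide would let the resistance protein be translated from the same transcript as the tagged ZNF503, so drug resistance depends on correct integration at an expressed locus rather than on a separate promoter. The 3' arm is not annotated but presumably occupies the unannotated stretch after neo.

Outside the arms, the feature table shows CMV enhancer/promoter fragments preceding a truncated herpes simplex virus thymidine kinase gene. This gene confers sensitivity to nucleoside analogues such as ganciclovir, which could allow counter-selection against random integration of the whole plasmid, though the record does not state this use. The associated method uses such tagged cell lines for ChIP-seq of DNA-binding proteins with a FLAG antibody; the nuclease and guide RNA are supplied separately.
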