Features (pLannotate 1.2.2; 20 found; start..end, strand, type, name):
     72..89      -  promoter       CMV promoter (fragment): human cytomegalovirus (CMV) immediate early promoter
    152..203     +  promoter       CMVd2 promoter: truncated human cytomegalovirus (CMV) immediate early promoter that yields moderately reduced expression relative to the full-length promoter
    294..365     -  CDS            UL24_HHV11 (fragment): Experimental evidence at protein level: Swiss-Prot protein existence level 1. May participate in nuclear egress of viral particles. Plays a role in the dispersal of several host nucleolar proteins including NCL/nucleolin and NPM1. Since deletion of host NCL/nucleolin negatively impact on nuclear egress, UL24 supposedly acts on this process through its effect on host nucleoli. From Human herpesvirus 1 (strain 17) (HHV-1) (Human herpes simplex virus 1).
    435..1430    +  CDS            ΔTK: truncated herpes simplex virus thymidine kinase (Salomon et al., 1995) confers sensitivity to nucleoside analogs such as acyclovir or ganciclovir
   1542..1703    +  CDS            UL122 (fragment): VIE2_HCMVT - Experimental evidence at protein level: Swiss-Prot protein existence level 1. Stimulates viral early and late gene expression and thus play a crucial role in the regulation of productive infection. In addition, activates quiescent cells to reenter the cell cycle and upregulates several E2F-responsive genes, which are responsible for pushing the cell into S phase. In S-phase, inhibits cellular DNA synthesis and blocks further cell cycle progression. From Human cytomegalovirus (strain Towne) (HHV-5) (Human herpesvirus 5).
   1720..2151    +  CDS            znf503 (fragment): ZN503_DANRE - Also known as nlz2. Experimental evidence at protein level: Swiss-Prot protein existence level 1. Required for segmental gene expression during hindbrain development. May function as a transcriptional repressor. From Danio rerio (Zebrafish) (Brachydanio rerio).
   2185..2238    +  CDS            3xFLAG (fragment): three tandem FLAG® epitope tags
   2242..2266    +  CDS            3xFLAG (fragment): three tandem FLAG® epitope tags
   2350..3141    +  CDS            neo: KKA2_KLEPN - Also known as kan, nptII. Experimental evidence at protein level: Swiss-Prot protein existence level 1. Resistance to kanamycin, neomycin, paromomycin, ribostamycin, butirosin and gentamicin B. From Klebsiella pneumoniae.
   3912..4068    +  CDS            lacZα (fragment): LacZα fragment of β-galactosidase; lacZ fragment
   4150..4965    -  CDS            KanR: aminoglycoside phosphotransferase; aph(3')-Ia; confers resistance to kanamycin in bacteria or G418 (Geneticin®) in eukaryotes
   5150..5290    +  CDS            TRA2_ECOLX (fragment): Protein predicted: Swiss-Prot protein existence level 4. Required for transposition of transposon Tn903. From Escherichia coli.
   5345..5933    +  rep_origin     ori: high-copy-number ColE1/pMB1/pBR322/pUC origin of replication
   6302..6391    +  CDS            lacI (fragment): lac repressor; lacI; The lac repressor binds to the lac operator to inhibit transcription in E. coli. This inhibition can be relieved by adding lactose or isopropyl-β-D-thiogalactopyranoside (IPTG).
   6404..6425    +  protein_bind   CAP binding site: CAP binding activates transcription in the presence of cAMP. E. coli catabolite activator protein
   6440..6470    +  promoter       lac promoter: promoter for the E. coli lac operon
   6478..6494    +  protein_bind   lac operator: The lac repressor binds to the lac operator to inhibit transcription in E. coli. This inhibition can be relieved by adding lactose or isopropyl-β-D-thiogalactopyranoside (IPTG). lac repressor encoded by lacI
   6531..6586    -  misc_feature   MCS: pUC18/19 multiple cloning site
   6587..6606    -  misc_feature   MCS (fragment): pUC18/19 multiple cloning site
   6612..6694    +  enhancer       CMV enhancer (fragment): human cytomegalovirus immediate early enhancer; contains an 18-bp deletion relative to the standard CMV enhancer
>Addgene plasmid #135735 | pFETCh_ZNF503 | addgene full sequence | sequence record 271146 | Addgene NGS Result
GTGATGCGGTTTTGGCAGTACATCAATGGGCGTGGATAGCGGTTTGACTCACGGGGATTTCAAGTCTCCA
CCCCATTGACGTCAATGGGAGTTTGTTTTGGCACCAAAATCAACGGGACTTTCCAAAATGTCGTAACAAC
TCCGCCCCATTGACGCAAATGGGCGGTAGGCGTGTACGGTGGGAGGTCTATATAAGCAGAGCTCGTTTAG
TGAACCGTCAGATCGCCTGGAGACGCCATCCACGCTGTTTTGACCTCCATAGGAGACACCGGGACCGATC
CAGCCTGGGGATCCCGACCATGGCTTCGTACCCCTGCCATCAACACGCGTCTGCGTTCGACCAGGCTGCG
CGTTCTCGCGGCCATAGCAACCGACGTACGGCGTTGCGCCCTCGCCGGCAGCAAGAAGCCACGGAAGTCC
GCCTGGAGCAGAAAATGCCCACGCTACTGCGGGTTTATATAGACGGTCCTCACGGGATGGGGAAAACCAC
CACCACGCAACTGCTGGTGGCCCTGGGTTCGCGCGACGATATCGTCTACGTACCCGAGCCGATGACTTAC
TGGCAGGTGCTGGGGGCTTCCGAGACAATCGCGAACATCTACACCACACAACACCGCCTCGACCAGGGTG
AGATATCGGCCGGGGACGCGGCGGTGGTAATGACAAGCGCCCAGATAACAATGGGCATGCCTTATGCCGT
GACCGACGCCGTTCTGGCTCCTCATATCGGGGGGGAGGCTGGGAGCTCACATGCCCCGCCCCCGGCCCTC
ACCCTCATCTTCGACCGCCATCCCATCGCCGCCCTCCTGTGCTACCCGGCCGCGCGATACCTTATGGGCA
GCATGACCCCCCAGGCCGTGCTGGCGTTCGTGGCCCTCATCCCGCCGACCTTGCCCGGCACAAACATCGT
GTTGGGGGCCCTTCCGGAGGACAGACACATCGACCGCCTGGCCAAACGCCAGCGCCCCGGCGAGCGGCTT
GACCTGGCTATGCTGGCCGCGATTCGCCGCGTTTACGGGCTGCTTGCCAATACGGTGCGGTATCTGCAGG
GCGGCGGGTCGTGGCGGGAGGATTGGGGACAGCTTTCGGGGACGGCCGTGCCGCCCCAGGGTGCCGAGCC
CCAGAGCAACGCGGGCCCACGACCCCATATCGGGGACACGTTATTTACCCTGTTTCGGGCCCCCGAGTTG
CTGGCCCCCAACGGCGACCTGTACAACGTGTTTGCCTGGGCCTTGGACGTCTTGGCCAAACGCCTCCGTC
CCATGCACGTCTTTATCCTGGATTACGACCAATCGCCCGCCGGCTGCCGGGACGCCCTGCTGCAACTTAC
CTCCGGGATGGTCCAGACCCACGTCACCACCCCCGGCTCCATACCGACGATCTGCGACCTGGCGCGCACG
TTTGCCCGGGAGATGGGGGAGGCTAACTGAGGATCCCACGTCACTATTGTATACTCTATATTATACTCTA
TGTTATACTCTGTAATCCTACTCAATAAACGTGTCACGCCTGTGAAACCGTACTAAGTCTCCCGTGTATT
CTTATCACCATCAGGTGACATCCTCGCCCAGGCTGTCAATCATGCCGGTATCGATTCCAGTAGCACCGGC
CCCACGCTGACAACCCACTCTTGCAGCGTTAGCAGCGCCCCTCTTAACAAGCCGACCCCCACCAGCGTCG
CGGTTACTAACACTCCTCTCCCCGACCTGCAGCCCAGCTTACGGCTTTATGCTCCCTAACGACCCACTCC
CCCACATCTGCAACTGGGTGTCGGCCAACGGGCCGTGCGACAAGCGCTTCGCCACGTCCGAAGAGCTGCT
GAGCCACTTGCGGACCCATACGGCATTTCCCGGGACAGACAAACTGCTGTCGGGCTACCCCAGCTCGTCG
TCTCTGGCCAGCGCTGCCGCGGCCGCCATGGCTTGCCACATGCACATCCCCACCTCGGGCGCACCGGGCA
GCCCTGGGACGCTGGCGCTGCGCAGCCCCCACCACGCGCTGGGACTCAGCAGCCGCTACCACCCCTACTC
CAAGAGCCCGCTTCCCACGCCTGGCGCCCCCGTGCCGGTGCCCGCCGCCACCGGACCGTACTACTCCCCC
TACGCCCTCTACGGACAGAGACTGACCACCGCCTCGGCGCTGGGGTATCAAGGGAGCGGAGGAGGTTCCG
GTGGAGGTGGTTCTGGAGATTACAAGGATGACGACGATAAGGGCGATTACAAGGATGACGACGATAAGGG
AGATTACAAGGATGACGACGATAAGGTTTCAGGAAGCGGAGCTACTAACTTCAGCCTGCTGAAGCAGGCT
GGAGACGTGGAGGAGAACCCTGGACCTGGATCGTTTCGCATGATTGAACAAGATGGATTGCACGCAGGTT
CTCCGGCCGCTTGGGTGGAGAGGCTATTCGGCTATGACTGGGCACAACAGACAATCGGCTGCTCTGATGC
CGCCGTGTTCCGGCTGTCAGCGCAGGGGCGCCCGGTTCTTTTTGTCAAGACCGACCTGTCCGGTGCCCTG
AATGAACTGCAGGACGAGGCAGCGCGGCTATCGTGGCTGGCCACGACGGGCGTTCCTTGCGCAGCTGTGC
TCGACGTTGTCACTGAAGCGGGAAGGGACTGGCTGCTATTGGGCGAAGTGCCGGGGCAGGATCTCCTGTC
ATCTCACCTTGCTCCTGCCGAGAAAGTATCCATCATGGCTGATGCAATGCGGCGGCTGCATACGCTTGAT
CCGGCTACCTGCCCATTCGACCACCAAGCGAAACATCGCATCGAGCGAGCACGTACTCGGATGGAAGCCG
GTCTTGTCGATCAGGATGATCTGGACGAAGAGCATCAGGGGCTCGCGCCAGCCGAACTGTTCGCCAGGCT
CAAGGCGCGCATGCCCGACGGCGAGGATCTCGTCGTGACCCATGGCGATGCCTGCTTGCCGAATATCATG
GTGGAAAATGGCCGCTTTTCTGGATTCATCGACTGTGGCCGGCTGGGTGTGGCCGACCGCTATCAGGACA
TAGCGTTGGCTACCCGTGATATTGCTGAAGAGCTTGGCGGCGAATGGGCTGACCGCTTCCTCGTGCTTTA
CGGTATCGCCGCTCCCGATTCGCAGCGCATCGCCTTCTATCGCCTTCTTGACGAGTTCTTCTGATTCGAA
CATCGGGCGGCCGGGAGGGCGAGCGAGGGAGAGGAGGGAGAGGGGGAGGGGAGGAGTCCAGGGAGAGGCG
GGATCACGGCCCAGGCTGCTGACACCCGCGCGTGGGGAGGACTCGGGCCACGAAAGGAAAGAAATGTATA
CCGTATCTATCTACCCGACAGCAGCGACCGAGACCCGGTGGGACACTCCCCTTCTCCCCACTTTCACCTC
CCCACCCAAACTTTATAAAAGTTGAAAAAATATCATTTGACTTTTTATAGAAAAAAAAAGGAAAAAATAA
TTGAGAAAGTGTTCATCTGAGGACTGCATCGGTGGACACTGGTATTTATTTATGTTAGCTCCAAGCGGAC
CGGTGGTTCAAAAGTGCATTATTTAGTTTGAGCTCTGTAGGTAAAAAGGAGGTGGGAAAAATTTTAAAAC
TTGAGGGTAAAAATGTGGAAAACAAACCCTCCCATCCCTTGTAGATTATAAATAAAAGCAAAACCGCCAC
AGAACTAGAGGTCTTCTCTTTAATGTTACTTTAAAATTGCTATGATTGTATTGTACGTTATTTAATGTCT
GATTGAAACACAAATTTACATGCATGTTTGTTACAAAAAAAATGAAAAAAAAAGTCACAATTTGTCAGCT
CTGATTTCAAATTGCAATTATTTTTAAGGTGTATACCATCGAAGAGAATGGGTATTTTTTTGTATGTATT
CTGGAAGAAAACCTTGGAAAGTCCTCTCCACTGCCTGTAGCCTCCAATTCACTGGCCGTCGTTCACTGGC
CGTCGTTTTACAACGTCGTGACTGGGAAAACCCTGGCGTTACCCAACTTAATCGCCTTGCAGCACATCCC
CCTTTCGCCAGCTGGCGTAATAGCGAAGAGGCCCGCACCGATCGCCCTTCCCAACAGTTGCGCAGCCTGA
ATGGCGAATGCGATTTATTCAACAAAGCCGCCGTCCCGTCAAGTCAGCGTAATGCTCTGCCAGTGTTACA
ACCAATTAACCAATTCTGATTAGAAAAACTCATCGAGCATCAAATGAAACTGCAATATATTCATATCAGG
ATTATCAATACCATATTTTTGAAAAAGCCGTTTCTGTAATGAAGGAGAAAACTCACCGAGGCAGTTCCAT
AGGATGGCAAGATCCTGGTATCGGTCTGCGATTCCGACTCGTCCAACATCAATACAACCTATTAATTTCC
CCTCGTCAAAAATAAGGTTATCAAGTGAGAAATCACCATGAGTGACGACTGAATCCGGTGAGAATGGCAA
AAGCTTATGCATTTCTTTCCAGACTTGTTCAACAGGCCAGCCATTACGCTCGTCATCAAAATCACTCGCA
TCAACCAAACCGTTATTCATTCGTGATTGCGCCTGAGCGAGACGAAATACGCGATCGCTGTTAAAAGGAC
AATTACAAACAGGAATCGAATGCAACCGGCGCAGGAACACTGCCAGCGCATCAACAATATTTTCACCTGA
ATCAGGATATTCTTCTAATACCTGGAATGCTGTTTTCCCGGGGATCGCAGTGGTGAGTAACCATGCATCA
TCAGGAGTACGGATAAAATGCTTGATGGTCGGAAGAGGCATAAATTCCGTCAGCCAGTTTAGTCTGACCA
TCTCATCTGTAACATCATTGGCAACGCTACCTTTGCCATGTTTCAGAAACAACTCTGGCGCATCGGGCTT
CCCATACAATCGATAGATTGTCGCACCTGATTGCCCGACATTATCGCGAGCCCATTTATACCCATATAAA
TCAGCATCCATGTTGGAATTTAATCGCGGCTTCGAGCAAGACGTTTCCCGTTGAATATGGCTCATAACAC
CCCTTGTATTACTGTTTATGTAAGCAGACAGTTTTATTGTTCATGATGATATATTTTTATCTTGTGCAAT
GTAACATCAGAGATTTTGAGACACAACGTGGCTTTGTTGAATAAATCGAACTTTTGCTGAGTTGAAGGAT
CAGATCACGCATCTTCCCGACAACGCAGACCGTTCCGTGGCAAAGCAAAAGTTCAAAATCACCAACTGGT
CCACCTACAACAAAGCTCTCATCAACCGTGGCTCCCTCACTTTCTGGCTGGATGATGGGGCGATTCAGGC
CTGGTATGAGTCAGCAACACCTTCTTCACGAGGCAGACCTCTCGACGGAGTTCCACTGAGCGTCAGACCC
CGTAGAAAAGATCAAAGGATCTTCTTGAGATCCTTTTTTTCTGCGCGTAATCTGCTGCTTGCAAACAAAA
AAACCACCGCTACCAGCGGTGGTTTGTTTGCCGGATCAAGAGCTACCAACTCTTTTTCCGAAGGTAACTG
GCTTCAGCAGAGCGCAGATACCAAATACTGTTCTTCTAGTGTAGCCGTAGTTAGGCCACCACTTCAAGAA
CTCTGTAGCACCGCCTACATACCTCGCTCTGCTAATCCTGTTACCAGTGGCTGCTGCCAGTGGCGATAAG
TCGTGTCTTACCGGGTTGGACTCAAGACGATAGTTACCGGATAAGGCGCAGCGGTCGGGCTGAACGGGGG
GTTCGTGCACACAGCCCAGCTTGGAGCGAACGACCTACACCGAACTGAGATACCTACAGCGTGAGCTATG
AGAAAGCGCCACGCTTCCCGAAGGGAGAAAGGCGGACAGGTATCCGGTAAGCGGCAGGGTCGGAACAGGA
GAGCGCACGAGGGAGCTTCCAGGGGGAAACGCCTGGTATCTTTATAGTCCTGTCGGGTTTCGCCACCTCT
GACTTGAGCGTCGATTTTTGTGATGCTCGTCAGGGGGGCGGAGCCTATGGAAAAACGCCAGCAACGCGGC
CTTTTTACGGTTCCTGGCCTTTTGCTGGCCTTTTGCTCACATGTTCTTTCCTGCGTTATCCCCTGATTCT
GTGGATAACCGTATTACCGCCTTTGAGTGAGCTGATACCGCTCGCCGCAGCCGAACGACCGAGCGCAGCG
AGTCAGTGAGCGAGGAAGCGGAAGAAGCTCGCACATTCAGCAGCGTTTTTCAGCGCGTTTTCGATCAACG
TTTCAATGTTGGTATCAACACCAGGTTTAACTTTGAACTTATCGGCACTGACGGTTACTGATTTTGAACT
TTTGCTTTGCCACGGAACGGTCTGCGTTGTCGGGAAGATGCGTGATCTGATCCTTCAACTCAGCAAAAGT
TCCCAATACGCAAACCGCCTCTCCCCGCGCGTTGGCCGATTCATTAATGCAGCTGGCACGACAGGTTTCC
CGACTGGAAAGCGGGCAGTGAGCGCAACGCAATTAATGTGAGTTAGCTCACTCATTAGGCACCCCAGGCT
TTACACTTTATGCTTCCGGCTCGTATGTTGTGTGGAATTGTGAGCGGATAACAATTTCACACAGGAAACA
GCTATGACCATGATTACGCCAAGCTTGCATGCCTGCAGGTCGACTCTAGAGGATCCCCGGGTACCGAGCT
CGAATTAGCTTGCATGCCTGCAGGTCAATTCCCTGGCATTATGCCCAGTACATGACCTTATGGGACTTTC
CTACTTGGCAGTACATCTACGTATTAGTCATCGCTATTACCATG
